Addgene plasmid #75532: ETNK1 gRNA (BRDN0001148358)
Purpose: 3rd generation lentiviral gRNA plasmid targeting human ETNK1
Depositing lab: John Doench & David Root. Depositing organization: Broad Institute. Publication: Optimized sgRNA design to maximize activity and minimize off-target effects of CRISPR-Cas9. Doench JG, Fusi N, Sullender M, Hegde M, Vaimberg EW, Donovan KF, Smith I, Tothova Z, Wilen C, Orchard R, Virgin HW, Listgarten J, Root DE. Nat Biotechnol. 2016 Jan 18. doi: 10.1038/nbt.3437. PubMed 26780180.
Backbone
  Vector backbone: lentiGuide-Puro
  Backbone manufacturer: Zhang Lab (Addgene plasmid # 52963)
  Vector type: Mammalian Expression, Lentiviral, CRISPR
  Selectable markers: Puromycin
Growth in bacteria
  Bacterial resistance: Ampicillin, 100 μg/mL
  Growth temperature: 37°C
  Growth strain: DH5alpha
  Copy number: High Copy
Gene/Insert
  Gene/Insert name: ETNK1 (alt names: ETNK1; NM_018638.4)
  gRNA/shRNA sequence: CATTGTGTGCATGAATAGCA
  Species: H. sapiens (human)
  Entrez Gene: ETNK1 (a.k.a. EKI, EKI1, EKI 1, Nbla10396)
  Promoter: hU6
  Cloning method: Unknown
  Sequencing primers: 5′ U6-F; 3′ pS2-R
Terms and licenses: Academic/Nonprofit Terms; Industry Terms: Not Available to Industry
Depositor comments: The gRNA was designed to target the following Genbank reference sequence(s): NM_018638.4. Note that this plasmid does NOT contain Cas9. It should be used in conjunction with lentiCas9-Blast (Addgene #52962) or otherwise with cell lines already expressing Cas9. Browse the full kinome gRNA library at http://www.addgene.org/pooled-library/broadgpp-human-kinome/ or visit http://www.broadinstitute.org/rnai/public/ for detailed protocols and information.
How to cite: ETNK1 gRNA (BRDN0001148358) was a gift from John Doench & David Root (Addgene plasmid # 75532 ; http://n2t.net/addgene:75532 ; RRID:Addgene_75532)
