[The description below was written by a language model from this plasmid's Addgene catalogue record and pLannotate feature annotations shown in this document.]
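Description:
ETNK1 gRNA (BRDN0001148358) is a third-generation lentiviral CRISPR guide plasmid built on the lentiGuide-Puro backbone, carrying a single guide RNA directed against human ETNK1 (ethanolamine kinase 1), designed against the NM_018638.4 reference transcript. In bacteria it is maintained as a high-copy plasmid through a ColE1/pUC-type origin and selected with ampicillin via the β-lactamase gene. An f1 origin, an SV40 origin and remnants of lac and phage promoter sequences are also annotated in the backbone.

The lentiviral transfer cassette begins with an RSV promoter fused to a truncated HIV-1 5' LTR, which makes genomic RNA production Tat-independent. This is followed by the Ψ packaging signal with a partial gag sequence and the Rev response element, which mediates Rev-dependent nuclear export. Within the cassette, a human U6 RNA polymerase III promoter drives the ETNK1-specific spacer joined to the Streptococcus pyogenes Cas9 guide scaffold. A cPPT/CTS element, which aids nuclear import of the viral genome, sits downstream. A separate EF-1α core promoter with its intron A then expresses puromycin N-acetyltransferase, allowing puromycin selection of transduced mammalian cells. The WPRE enhances transcript expression, and the ΔU3 self-inactivating 3' LTR silences the LTR promoter after integration.

The plasmid does not encode Cas9, so it is meant to be used with a separate Cas9 vector such as lentiCas9-Blast or in cells that already express Cas9. It is one member of a human kinome gRNA collection associated with work on optimised sgRNA design, and it is suited to knockout of ETNK1 in human cells.
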