Features (pLannotate 1.2.2; 29 found; start..end, strand, type, name):
     14..80      +  CDS            small t antigen (fragment): SV40 (simian virus 40) small t antigen
    106..317     +  promoter       EF-1α core promoter: core promoter for human elongation factor EF-1α
    318..1256    +  intron         EF-1α intron A: intron upstream of the start codon of human EF-1α
   1278..1877    +  CDS            PuroR (fragment): puromycin N-acetyltransferase; pac from Streptomyces; confers resistance to puromycin
   1893..2481    +  misc_feature   WPRE: woodchuck hepatitis virus posttranscriptional regulatory element
   2532..2551    +  misc_feature   cPPT/CTS (fragment): central polypurine tract and central termination sequence of HIV-1
   2553..2786    +  LTR            3' LTR (ΔU3): self-inactivating 3' long terminal repeat (LTR) from HIV-1
   2864..2985    +  polyA_signal   SV40 poly(A) signal: SV40 polyadenylation signal
   3025..3160    +  rep_origin     SV40 ori: SV40 origin of replication
   3181..3199    -  promoter       T7 promoter: promoter for bacteriophage T7 RNA polymerase
   3207..3362    +  CDS            lacZα (fragment): LacZα fragment of β-galactosidase; lacZ fragment
   3367..3795    +  rep_origin     f1 ori (sequence partly withheld): f1 bacteriophage origin of replication; arrow indicates direction of (+) strand synthesis
   3848..3952    +  promoter       AmpR promoter: bla
   3953..4813    +  CDS            AmpR: β-lactamase; bla; confers resistance to ampicillin, carbenicillin, and related antibiotics
   4984..5572    +  rep_origin     ori: high-copy-number ColE1/pMB1/pBR322/pUC origin of replication
   5755..5847    +  CDS            lacI (fragment): lac repressor; lacI; The lac repressor binds to the lac operator to inhibit transcription in E. coli. This inhibition can be relieved by adding lactose or isopropyl-β-D-thiogalactopyranoside (IPTG).
   5860..5881    +  protein_bind   CAP binding site: CAP binding activates transcription in the presence of cAMP. E. coli catabolite activator protein
   5896..5926    +  promoter       lac promoter: promoter for the E. coli lac operon
   5934..5950    +  protein_bind   lac operator: The lac repressor binds to the lac operator to inhibit transcription in E. coli. This inhibition can be relieved by adding lactose or isopropyl-β-D-thiogalactopyranoside (IPTG). lac repressor encoded by lacI
   5995..6013    +  promoter       T3 promoter: promoter for bacteriophage T3 RNA polymerase
   6041..6267    +  promoter       RSV promoter: Rous sarcoma virus enhancer/promoter
   6268..6448    +  LTR            5' LTR (truncated): truncated 5' long terminal repeat (LTR) from HIV-1
   6495..6620    +  misc_feature   HIV-1 Ψ: packaging signal of human immunodeficiency virus type 1
   6604..6967    +  CDS            HIV-1 gag (fragment): gag protein from human immunodeficiency virus 1; gag
   7113..7346    +  misc_feature   RRE: The Rev response element (RRE) of HIV-1 allows for Rev-dependent mRNA export from the nucleus to the cytoplasm.
   7723..7749    +  CDS            Rev (fragment): human immunodeficiency virus 1 (HIV-1) Rev protein; rev; enhances nuclear export of unspliced and incompletely spliced viral mRNAs
   7753..7993    +  promoter       U6 promoter: RNA polymerase III promoter for human U6 snRNA
   8023..8098    +  misc_RNA       gRNA scaffold: guide RNA scaffold for the Streptococcus pyogenes CRISPR/Cas9 system
   8154..8271    +  misc_feature   cPPT/CTS: central polypurine tract and central termination sequence of HIV-1
>Addgene plasmid #75532 | ETNK1 gRNA (BRDN0001148358) | addgene full sequence | sequence record 184068 | Addgene Assembled Sequence
CCCGGGTGCAAAGATGGATAAAGTTTTAAACAGAGAGGAATCTTTGCAGCTAATGGACCTTCTAGGTCTT
GAAAGGAGTGGGAATTGGCTCCGGTGCCCGTCAGTGGGCAGAGCGCACATCGCCCACAGTCCCCGAGAAG
TTGGGGGGAGGGGTCGGCAATTGATCCGGTGCCTAGAGAAGGTGGCGCGGGGTAAACTGGGAAAGTGATG
TCGTGTACTGGCTCCGCCTTTTTCCCGAGGGTGGGGGAGAACCGTATATAAGTGCAGTAGTCGCCGTGAA
CGTTCTTTTTCGCAACGGGTTTGCCGCCAGAACACAGGTAAGTGCCGTGTGTGGTTCCCGCGGGCCTGGC
CTCTTTACGGGTTATGGCCCTTGCGTGCCTTGAATTACTTCCACCTGGCTGCAGTACGTGATTCTTGATC
CCGAGCTTCGGGTTGGAAGTGGGTGGGAGAGTTCGAGGCCTTGCGCTTAAGGAGCCCCTTCGCCTCGTGC
TTGAGTTGAGGCCTGGCCTGGGCGCTGGGGCCGCCGCGTGCGAATCTGGTGGCACCTTCGCGCCTGTCTC
GCTGCTTTCGATAAGTCTCTAGCCATTTAAAATTTTTGATGACCTGCTGCGACGCTTTTTTTCTGGCAAG
ATAGTCTTGTAAATGCGGGCCAAGATCTGCACACTGGTATTTCGGTTTTTGGGGCCGCGGGCGGCGACGG
GGCCCGTGCGTCCCAGCGCACATGTTCGGCGAGGCGGGGCCTGCGAGCGCGGCCACCGAGAATCGGACGG
GGGTAGTCTCAAGCTGGCCGGCCTGCTCTGGTGCCTGGCCTCGCGCCGCCGTGTATCGCCCCGCCCTGGG
CGGCAAGGCTGGCCCGGTCGGCACCAGTTGCGTGAGCGGAAAGATGGCCGCTTCCCGGCCCTGCTGCAGG
GAGCTCAAAATGGAGGACGCGGCGCTCGGGAGAGCGGGCGGGTGAGTCACCCACACAAAGGAAAAGGGCC
TTTCCGTCCTCAGCCGTCGCTTCATGTGACTCCACGGAGTACCGGGCGCCGTCCAGGCACCTCGATTAGT
TCTCGAGCTTTTGGAGTACGTCGTCTTTAGGTTGGGGGGAGGGGTTTTATGCGATGGAGTTTCCCCACAC
TGAGTGGGTGGAGACTGAAGTTAGGCCAGCTTGGCACTTGATGTAATTCTCCTTGGAATTTGCCCTTTTT
GAGTTTGGATCTTGGTTCATTCTCAAGCCTCAGACAGTGGTTCAAAGTTTTTTTCTTCCATTTCAGGTGT
CGTGACGTACGGCCACCATGACCGAGTACAAGCCCACGGTGCGCCTCGCCACCCGCGACGACGTCCCCAG
GGCCGTACGCACCCTCGCCGCCGCGTTCGCCGACTACCCCGCCACGCGCCACACCGTCGATCCGGACCGC
CACATCGAGCGGGTCACCGAGCTGCAAGAACTCTTCCTCACGCGCGTCGGGCTCGACATCGGCAAGGTGT
GGGTCGCGGACGACGGCGCCGCCGTGGCGGTCTGGACCACGCCGGAGAGCGTCGAAGCGGGGGCGGTGTT
CGCCGAGATCGGCCCGCGCATGGCCGAGTTGAGCGGTTCCCGGCTGGCCGCGCAGCAACAGATGGAAGGC
CTCCTGGCGCCGCACCGGCCCAAGGAGCCCGCGTGGTTCCTGGCCACCGTCGGAGTCTCGCCCGACCACC
AGGGCAAGGGTCTGGGCAGCGCCGTCGTGCTCCCCGGAGTGGAGGCGGCCGAGCGCGCCGGGGTGCCCGC
CTTCCTGGAGACCTCCGCGCCCCGCAACCTCCCCTTCTACGAGCGGCTCGGCTTCACCGTCACCGCCGAC
GTCGAGGTGCCCGAAGGACCGCGCACCTGGTGCATGACCCGCAAGCCCGGTGCCTGAACGCGTTAAGTCG
ACAATCAACCTCTGGATTACAAAATTTGTGAAAGATTGACTGGTATTCTTAACTATGTTGCTCCTTTTAC
GCTATGTGGATACGCTGCTTTAATGCCTTTGTATCATGCTATTGCTTCCCGTATGGCTTTCATTTTCTCC
TCCTTGTATAAATCCTGGTTGCTGTCTCTTTATGAGGAGTTGTGGCCCGTTGTCAGGCAACGTGGCGTGG
TGTGCACTGTGTTTGCTGACGCAACCCCCACTGGTTGGGGCATTGCCACCACCTGTCAGCTCCTTTCCGG
GACTTTCGCTTTCCCCCTCCCTATTGCCACGGCGGAACTCATCGCCGCCTGCCTTGCCCGCTGCTGGACA
GGGGCTCGGCTGTTGGGCACTGACAATTCCGTGGTGTTGTCGGGGAAATCATCGTCCTTTCCTTGGCTGC
TCGCCTGTGTTGCCACCTGGATTCTGCGCGGGACGTCCTTCTGCTACGTCCCTTCGGCCCTCAATCCAGC
GGACCTTCCTTCCCGCGGCCTGCTGCCGGCTCTGCGGCCTCTTCCGCGTCTTCGCCTTCGCCCTCAGACG
AGTCGGATCTCCCTTTGGGCCGCCTCCCCGCGTCGACTTTAAGACCAATGACTTACAAGGCAGCTGTAGA
TCTTAGCCACTTTTTAAAAGAAAAGGGGGGACTGGAAGGGCTAATTCACTCCCAACGAAGACAAGATCTG
CTTTTTGCTTGTACTGGGTCTCTCTGGTTAGACCAGATCTGAGCCTGGGAGCTCTCTGGCTAACTAGGGA
ACCCACTGCTTAAGCCTCAATAAAGCTTGCCTTGAGTGCTTCAAGTAGTGTGTGCCCGTCTGTTGTGTGA
CTCTGGTAACTAGAGATCCCTCAGACCCTTTTAGTCAGTGTGGAAAATCTCTAGCAGTACGTATAGTAGT
TCATGTCATCTTATTATTCAGTATTTATAACTTGCAAAGAAATGAATATCAGAGAGTGAGAGGAACTTGT
TTATTGCAGCTTATAATGGTTACAAATAAAGCAATAGCATCACAAATTTCACAAATAAAGCATTTTTTTC
ACTGCATTCTAGTTGTGGTTTGTCCAAACTCATCAATGTATCTTATCATGTCTGGCTCTAGCTATCCCGC
CCCTAACTCCGCCCATCCCGCCCCTAACTCCGCCCAGTTCCGCCCATTCTCCGCCCCATGGCTGACTAAT
TTTTTTTATTTATGCAGAGGCCGAGGCCGCCTCGGCCTCTGAGCTATTCCAGAAGTAGTGAGGAGGCTTT
TTTGGAGGCCTAGGGACGTACCCAATTCGCCCTATAGTGAGTCGTATTACGCGCGCTCACTGGCCGTCGT
TTTACAACGTCGTGACTGGGAAAACCCTGGCGTTACCCAACTTAATCGCCTTGCAGCACATCCCCCTTTC
GCCAGCTGGCGTAATAGCGAAGAGGCCCGCACCGATCGCCCTTCCCAACAGTTGCGCAGCCTGAATGGCG
AATGGG
[124 nt withheld, positions 3367-3490]
C
[91 nt withheld, positions 3492-3582]
A
[49 nt withheld, positions 3584-3632]
CCTTTGACGTTGGAGTCCACGTTCTTT
[37 nt withheld, positions 3660-3696]
ACCCTATCTCGGTCTATTCTTTTGATTTATAAGGGATTTTGCCGATTTCGGCCTATTGGTTAAAAAATGA
GCTGATTTAACAAAAATTTAACGCGAATTTTAACAAAATATTAACGCTTACAATTTAGGTGGCACTTTTC
GGGGAAATGTGCGCGGAACCCCTATTTGTTTATTTTTCTAAATACATTCAAATATGTATCCGCTCATGAG
ACAATAACCCTGATAAATGCTTCAATAATATTGAAAAAGGAAGAGTATGAGTATTCAACATTTCCGTGTC
GCCCTTATTCCCTTTTTTGCGGCATTTTGCCTTCCTGTTTTTGCTCACCCAGAAACGCTGGTGAAAGTAA
AAGATGCTGAAGATCAGTTGGGTGCACGAGTGGGTTACATCGAACTGGATCTCAACAGCGGTAAGATCCT
TGAGAGTTTTCGCCCCGAAGAACGTTTTCCAATGATGAGCACTTTTAAAGTTCTGCTATGTGGCGCGGTA
TTATCCCGTATTGACGCCGGGCAAGAGCAACTCGGTCGCCGCATACACTATTCTCAGAATGACTTGGTTG
AGTACTCACCAGTCACAGAAAAGCATCTTACGGATGGCATGACAGTAAGAGAATTATGCAGTGCTGCCAT
AACCATGAGTGATAACACTGCGGCCAACTTACTTCTGACAACGATCGGAGGACCGAAGGAGCTAACCGCT
TTTTTGCACAACATGGGGGATCATGTAACTCGCCTTGATCGTTGGGAACCGGAGCTGAATGAAGCCATAC
CAAACGACGAGCGTGACACCACGATGCCTGTAGCAATGGCAACAACGTTGCGCAAACTATTAACTGGCGA
ACTACTTACTCTAGCTTCCCGGCAACAATTAATAGACTGGATGGAGGCGGATAAAGTTGCAGGACCACTT
CTGCGCTCGGCCCTTCCGGCTGGCTGGTTTATTGCTGATAAATCTGGAGCCGGTGAGCGTGGGTCTCGCG
GTATCATTGCAGCACTGGGGCCAGATGGTAAGCCCTCCCGTATCGTAGTTATCTACACGACGGGGAGTCA
GGCAACTATGGATGAACGAAATAGACAGATCGCTGAGATAGGTGCCTCACTGATTAAGCATTGGTAACTG
TCAGACCAAGTTTACTCATATATACTTTAGATTGATTTAAAACTTCATTTTTAATTTAAAAGGATCTAGG
TGAAGATCCTTTTTGATAATCTCATGACCAAAATCCCTTAACGTGAGTTTTCGTTCCACTGAGCGTCAGA
CCCCGTAGAAAAGATCAAAGGATCTTCTTGAGATCCTTTTTTTCTGCGCGTAATCTGCTGCTTGCAAACA
AAAAAACCACCGCTACCAGCGGTGGTTTGTTTGCCGGATCAAGAGCTACCAACTCTTTTTCCGAAGGTAA
CTGGCTTCAGCAGAGCGCAGATACCAAATACTGTTCTTCTAGTGTAGCCGTAGTTAGGCCACCACTTCAA
GAACTCTGTAGCACCGCCTACATACCTCGCTCTGCTAATCCTGTTACCAGTGGCTGCTGCCAGTGGCGAT
AAGTCGTGTCTTACCGGGTTGGACTCAAGACGATAGTTACCGGATAAGGCGCAGCGGTCGGGCTGAACGG
GGGGTTCGTGCACACAGCCCAGCTTGGAGCGAACGACCTACACCGAACTGAGATACCTACAGCGTGAGCT
ATGAGAAAGCGCCACGCTTCCCGAAGGGAGAAAGGCGGACAGGTATCCGGTAAGCGGCAGGGTCGGAACA
GGAGAGCGCACGAGGGAGCTTCCAGGGGGAAACGCCTGGTATCTTTATAGTCCTGTCGGGTTTCGCCACC
TCTGACTTGAGCGTCGATTTTTGTGATGCTCGTCAGGGGGGCGGAGCCTATGGAAAAACGCCAGCAACGC
GGCCTTTTTACGGTTCCTGGCCTTTTGCTGGCCTTTTGCTCACATGTTCTTTCCTGCGTTATCCCCTGAT
TCTGTGGATAACCGTATTACCGCCTTTGAGTGAGCTGATACCGCTCGCCGCAGCCGAACGACCGAGCGCA
GCGAGTCAGTGAGCGAGGAAGCGGAAGAGCGCCCAATACGCAAACCGCCTCTCCCCGCGCGTTGGCCGAT
TCATTAATGCAGCTGGCACGACAGGTTTCCCGACTGGAAAGCGGGCAGTGAGCGCAACGCAATTAATGTG
AGTTAGCTCACTCATTAGGCACCCCAGGCTTTACACTTTATGCTTCCGGCTCGTATGTTGTGTGGAATTG
TGAGCGGATAACAATTTCACACAGGAAACAGCTATGACCATGATTACGCCAAGCGCGCAATTAACCCTCA
CTAAAGGGAACAAAAGCTGGAGCTGCAAGCTTAATGTAGTCTTATGCAATACTCTTGTAGTCTTGCAACA
TGGTAACGATGAGTTAGCAACATGCCTTACAAGGAGAGAAAAAGCACCGTGCATGCCGATTGGTGGAAGT
AAGGTGGTACGATCGTGCCTTATTAGGAAGGCAACAGACGGGTCTGACATGGATTGGACGAACCACTGAA
TTGCCGCATTGCAGAGATATTGTATTTAAGTGCCTAGCTCGATACATAAACGGGTCTCTCTGGTTAGACC
AGATCTGAGCCTGGGAGCTCTCTGGCTAACTAGGGAACCCACTGCTTAAGCCTCAATAAAGCTTGCCTTG
AGTGCTTCAAGTAGTGTGTGCCCGTCTGTTGTGTGACTCTGGTAACTAGAGATCCCTCAGACCCTTTTAG
TCAGTGTGGAAAATCTCTAGCAGTGGCGCCCGAACAGGGACTTGAAAGCGAAAGGGAAACCAGAGGAGCT
CTCTCGACGCAGGACTCGGCTTGCTGAAGCGCGCACGGCAAGAGGCGAGGGGCGGCGACTGGTGAGTACG
CCAAAAATTTTGACTAGCGGAGGCTAGAAGGAGAGAGATGGGTGCGAGAGCGTCAGTATTAAGCGGGGGA
GAATTAGATCGCGATGGGAAAAAATTCGGTTAAGGCCAGGGGGAAAGAAAAAATATAAATTAAAACATAT
AGTATGGGCAAGCAGGGAGCTAGAACGATTCGCAGTTAATCCTGGCCTGTTAGAAACATCAGAAGGCTGT
AGACAAATACTGGGACAGCTACAACCATCCCTTCAGACAGGATCAGAAGAACTTAGATCATTATATAATA
CAGTAGCAACCCTCTATTGTGTGCATCAAAGGATAGAGATAAAAGACACCAAGGAAGCTTTAGACAAGAT
AGAGGAAGAGCAAAACAAAAGTAAGACCACCGCACAGCAAGCGGCCGCTGATCTTCAGACCTGGAGGAGG
AGATATGAGGGACAATTGGAGAAGTGAATTATATAAATATAAAGTAGTAAAAATTGAACCATTAGGAGTA
GCACCCACCAAGGCAAAGAGAAGAGTGGTGCAGAGAGAAAAAAGAGCAGTGGGAATAGGAGCTTTGTTCC
TTGGGTTCTTGGGAGCAGCAGGAAGCACTATGGGCGCAGCGTCAATGACGCTGACGGTACAGGCCAGACA
ATTATTGTCTGGTATAGTGCAGCAGCAGAACAATTTGCTGAGGGCTATTGAGGCGCAACAGCATCTGTTG
CAACTCACAGTCTGGGGCATCAAGCAGCTCCAGGCAAGAATCCTGGCTGTGGAAAGATACCTAAAGGATC
AACAGCTCCTGGGGATTTGGGGTTGCTCTGGAAAACTCATTTGCACCACTGCTGTGCCTTGGAATGCTAG
TTGGAGTAATAAATCTCTGGAACAGATTTGGAATCACACGACCTGGATGGAGTGGGACAGAGAAATTAAC
AATTACACAAGCTTAATACACTCCTTAATTGAAGAATCGCAAAACCAGCAAGAAAAGAATGAACAAGAAT
TATTGGAATTAGATAAATGGGCAAGTTTGTGGAATTGGTTTAACATAACAAATTGGCTGTGGTATATAAA
ATTATTCATAATGATAGTAGGAGGCTTGGTAGGTTTAAGAATAGTTTTTGCTGTACTTTCTATAGTGAAT
AGAGTTAGGCAGGGATATTCACCATTATCGTTTCAGACCCACCTCCCAACCCCGAGGGGACCCAGAGAGG
GCCTATTTCCCATGATTCCTTCATATTTGCATATACGATACAAGGCTGTTAGAGAGATAATTAGAATTAA
TTTGACTGTAAACACAAAGATATTAGTACAAAATACGTGACGTAGAAAGTAATAATTTCTTGGGTAGTTT
GCAGTTTTAAAATTATGTTTTAAAATGGACTATCATATGCTTACCGTAACTTGAAAGTATTTCGATTTCT
TGGCTTTATATATCTTGTGGAAAGGACGAAACACCGCATTGTGTGCATGAATAGCAGTTTTAGAGCTAGA
AATAGCAAGTTAAAATAAGGCTAGTCCGTTATCAACTTGAAAAAGTGGCACCGAGTCGGTGCTTTTTTAA
GCTTGGCGTAACTAGATCTTGAGACAAATGGCAGTATTCATCCACAATTTTAAAAGAAAAGGGGGGATTG
GGGGGTACAGTGCAGGGGAAAGAATAGTAGACATAATAGCAACAGACATACAAACTAAAGAATTACAAAA
ACAAATTACAAAAATTCAAAATTTTCGGGTTTATTACAGGGACAGCAGAGATCCACTTTGGCGCCGGCTC
GAGGGGG
