>Addgene plasmid #75532 | ETNK1 gRNA (BRDN0001148358) | depositor partial sequence | sequence record 142992 | Target Sequence
CATTGTGTGCATGAATAGCA
