>Addgene plasmid #75532 | ETNK1 gRNA (BRDN0001148358) | addgene partial sequence | sequence record 184067 | hU6-F
AGAAAGTAATAATTTCTTGGGTAGTTTGCAGTTTTAAAATTATGTTTTAAAATGGACTATCATATGCTTA
CCGTAACTTGAAAGTATTTCGATTTCTTGGCTTTATATATCTTGTGGAAAGGACGAAACACCGCATTGTG
TGCATGAATAGCAGTTTTAGAGCTAGAAATAGCAAGTTAAAATAAGGCTAGTCCGTTATCAACTTGAAAA
AGTGGCACCGAGTCGGTGCTTTTTTAAGCTTGGCGTAACTAGATCTTGAGACAAATGGCAGTATTCATCC
ACAATTTTAAAAGAAAAGGGGGGATTGGGGGGTACAGTGCAGGGGAAAGAATAGTAGACATAATAGCAAC
AGACATACAAACTAAAGAATTACAAAAACAAATTACAAAAATTCAAAATTTTCGGGTTTATTACAGGGAC
AGCAGAGATCCACTTTGGCGCCGGCTCGAGGGGGCCCGGGTGCAAAGATGGATAAAGTTTTAAACAGAGA
GGAATCTTTGCAGCTAATGGACCTTCTAGGTCTTGAAAGGAGTGGGAATTGGCTCCGGTGCCCGTCAGTG
GGCAGAGCGC
